# Supplementary material for: Bacillus SEVA siblings: A Golden Gate-based toolbox to create personalized integrative vectors for Bacillus subtilis
Source: Sci Rep. 2017 Oct 26;7:14134. doi: 10.1038/s41598-017-14329-5 (PMC5658365; doi:10.1038/s41598-017-14329-5)
Supplement: Supplementary file 2 — Supplementary Information [file 41598_2017_14329_MOESM2_ESM.zip › Radeck2017-Suppl-3/pBSd141R.gbk]

LOCUS       pBSd141R      4682 bp    DNA     circular SYN 01-APR-2017
DEFINITION  Cloning vector pBSd141R, complete sequence.
SOURCE      Cloning vector pBSd141R (unknown)
  ORGANISM  other sequences; artificial sequences; vectors.
REFERENCE   1  (bases 1 to 4682)
  AUTHORS   Radeck, J., Meyer, D., Lautenschlager, N., and Mascher, T.
  TITLE     Bacillus SEVA siblings: A Golden Gate-based toolbox to create personalized 
            integrative vectors for Bacillus subtilis
  JOURNAL   Unpublished
REFERENCE   2  (bases 1 to 4682)
  AUTHORS   Radeck, J., Meyer, D., Lautenschlager, N., and Mascher, T.
  TITLE     Direct Submission
  JOURNAL   Submitted (06-APR-2017) General Microbiology, Institute of Microbiology, 
            Technische Universit�t Dresden, Dresden, Germany
COMMENT     ##Assembly-Data-START
            ##Assembly Method       :: CLC Main Workbench v.7.8.1
            Sequencing Technology :: Sanger dideoxy sequencing
            ##Assembly-Data-END##
FEATURES             Location/Qualifiers
     primer_bind     9..32
                     /note="F24"
     CDS             217..894
                     /label="mRFP1"
     gene            217..894
                     /label="mRFP1"
     mutation        609
                     /label="was BtgZI"
     primer_bind     complement(1016..1039)
                     /note="R24"
     primer_bind     1034..1052
                     /label="TM4154"
     terminator      1046..1148
                     /note="T0"
     primer_bind     1104..1120
                     /label="TM3682"
     primer_bind     complement(1104..1120)
                     /label="TM3681"
     misc_feature    1171..1223
                     /feature_type="Insertion"
                     /origin="F-site(ctca) (44bp linear)Fragment:
                     fullsequenceOrientation: originalPlus strand 5':
                     nochangePlus strand 3':   no changeMinus strand 5':
                     nochangeMinus strand 3':  no change"
                     /label="MIIs F2 (ctca)"
     primer_bind     complement(1305..1324)
                     /label="TM3783"
     CDS             1362..2222
                     /gene="bla"
                     /codon_start=1
                     /transl_table=11
                     /product="beta-lactamase"
                     /protein_id="AFV59765.1"
                     /db_xref="GI:410073663"
                     /translation="XXXXXXXXXXXXXXXXXXXXXXXXXXXXXXXXXXXXXXXXXXXX
                     XXXXXXXXXXXXXXXXXXXXXXXXXXXXXXXXXXXXXXXXXXXXXXXXXXXXXXXXXX
                     XXXXXXXXXXXXXXXXXXXXXXXXXXXXXXXXXXXXXXXXXXXXXXXXXXXXXXXXXX
                     XXXXXXXXXXXXXXXXXXXXXXXXXXXXXXXXXXXXXXXXXXXXXXXXXXXXXXXXXX
                     XXXXXXXXXXXXXXXXXXXXXXXXXXXXXXXXXXXXXXXXXXXXXXXXXXXXXXXXXX
                     XXXXXXXXXX"
     misc_feature    1368..2219
                     /gene="bla"
                     /note="beta-lactamase TEM; Provisional; Region: PRK15442"
                     /db_xref="CDD:185339"
     misc_feature    2287..2522
                     /note="oriT"
     primer_bind     2293..2310
                     /label="TM3684"
     primer_bind     complement(2500..2517)
                     /label="TM3683"
     CDS             complement(3256..4098)
                     /gene="rep"
                     /codon_start=1
                     /transl_table=11
                     /product="replication protein"
                     /protein_id="AFV59766.1"
                     /db_xref="GI:410073664"
                     /translation="MSNVASPPMVYKSNALVEAAYRLSVQEQRIVLACISQVKRSEPV
                     TDEVMYSVTAEDIATMAGVPIESSYNQLKEAALRLKRREVRLTQEPNGKGKRPSVMIT
                     GWVQTIIYREGEGRVELRFTKDMLPYLTELTKQFTKYALADVAKMDSTHAIRLYELLM
                     QWDSIGQREIEIDQLRKWFQLEGRYPSIKDFKLRVLDPAVTQINEHSPLQVEWAQRKT
                     GRKVTHLLFSFGPKKPAKAVGKAPAKRKAGKISDAEIAKQARPGETWEAARARLTQMP
                     LDLA"
     gene            complement(3256..4098)
                     /gene="rep"
     misc_feature    complement(3412..4071)
                     /gene="rep"
                     /note="Initiator Replication protein; Region: Rep_3;
                     pfam01051"
                     /db_xref="CDD:250324"
     primer_bind     4305..4325
                     /label="TM3782"
     misc_feature    complement(4506..4564)
                     /feature_type="Insertion"
                     /origin="B-site(accc) (65bp linear)Fragment:
                     fullsequenceOrientation: originalPlus strand 5':
                     nochangePlus strand 3':   no changeMinus strand 5':
                     nochangeMinus strand 3':  no change"
                     /label="MIIs B1 (accc)"
     terminator      4577..4681
                     /note="T1"
     primer_bind     complement(4580..4597)
                     /label="TM3685"
     primer_bind     4580..4597
                     /label="TM3680"
ORIGIN
        1 TTAATTAAAG CGGATAACAA TTTCACACAG GAGGCCGCCT AGGCCGCGGC CGCGCGAATT
       61 CGAGCTCGGT ACCTTGTCGG ATAAAGCTGT GTTATATTAT GTCTTGGTGT TAAATACACA
      121 CGCTTAACGA TTTATGCAGA GGGTGCTGCA GGCGGCAGTT CTGTACAAAA ATGACCTAAG
      181 CGGAGGAAAA AAACCATTAT ATTAGGAGGA AATAACATGG CCTCTTCAGA GGATGTTATT
      241 AAAGAATTTA TGCGGTTTAA GGTGAGGATG GAAGGCTCGG TGAACGGACA TGAGTTCGAA
      301 ATTGAGGGAG AAGGTGAAGG CCGCCCTTAT GAAGGTACTC AGACAGCGAA ATTGAAAGTC
      361 ACGAAAGGCG GACCGCTGCC GTTTGCTTGG GACATTCTCT CACCTCAATT TCAATATGGC
      421 TCAAAAGCCT ACGTAAAACA CCCGGCTGAC ATCCCTGATT ACTTAAAGCT ATCCTTCCCG
      481 GAGGGCTTTA AATGGGAACG AGTTATGAAT TTTGAGGACG GCGGCGTCGT TACTGTCACA
      541 CAGGATTCTT CCCTTCAGGA TGGCGAATTT ATTTACAAAG TAAAACTTCG TGGAACTAAC
      601 TTCCCAAGTG ATGGTCCCGT GATGCAAAAA AAAACAATGG GATGGGAAGC ATCTACGGAA
      661 CGTATGTATC CGGAGGATGG AGCCTTAAAG GGTGAAATCA AAATGCGCCT GAAACTTAAA
      721 GATGGCGGAC ACTATGACGC GGAAGTTAAA ACAACATATA TGGCTAAAAA ACCAGTCCAA
      781 CTGCCGGGAG CATATAAGAC GGATATAAAG TTGGACATTA CCAGCCATAA TGAAGATTAC
      841 ACGATTGTGG AACAGTATGA GAGAGCAGAG GGCAGACATA GCACAGGCGC GTAAGAATTA
      901 ATGAAAAATA AGCGGCAGCC TGCTTTTCCA TGCGGGCTGC CGCTTATCGG GTTATTGCGG
      961 CCGCGTTTAT AATGAAGTCT AGAGTCGACC TGCAGGCATG CAAGCTTGCG GCCGCGTCGT
     1021 GACTGGGAAA ACCCTGGCGA CTAGTCTTGG ACTCCTGTTG ATAGATCCAG TAATGACCTC
     1081 AGAACTCCAT CTGGATTTGT TCAGAACGCT CGGTTGCCGC CGGGCGTTTT TTATTGGTGA
     1141 GAATCCAGGG GTCCCCAATA ATTACGATTT GCGATGAATG GTCTCACTCA GAAGACTTCT
     1201 CACCTGCTCG TCTCACTCAA TTTAAATTAG TAGCCCGCCT AATGAGCGGG CTTTTTTTTA
     1261 ATTCCCCTAT TTGTTTATTT TTCTAAATAC ATTCAAATAT GTATCCGCTC ATGAGACAAT
     1321 AACCCTGATA AATGCTTCAA TAATATTGAA AAAGGAAGAG TATGAGCATT CAGCATTTTC
     1381 GTGTGGCGCT GATTCCGTTT TTTGCGGCGT TTTGCCTGCC GGTGTTTGCG CATCCGGAAA
     1441 CCCTGGTGAA AGTGAAAGAT GCGGAAGATC AACTGGGTGC GCGCGTGGGC TATATTGAAC
     1501 TGGATCTGAA CAGCGGCAAA ATTCTGGAAT CTTTTCGTCC GGAAGAACGT TTTCCGATGA
     1561 TGAGCACCTT TAAAGTGCTG CTGTGCGGTG CGGTTCTGAG CCGTGTGGAT GCGGGCCAGG
     1621 AACAACTGGG CCGTCGTATT CATTATAGCC AGAACGATCT GGTGGAATAT AGCCCGGTGA
     1681 CCGAAAAACA TCTGACCGAT GGCATGACCG TGCGTGAACT GTGCAGCGCG GCGATTACCA
     1741 TGAGCGATAA CACCGCGGCG AACCTGCTGC TGACGACCAT TGGCGGTCCG AAAGAACTGA
     1801 CCGCGTTTCT GCATAACATG GGCGATCATG TGACCCGTCT GGATCGTTGG GAACCGGAAC
     1861 TGAACGAAGC GATTCCGAAC GATGAACGTG ATACCACCAT GCCGGCAGCA ATGGCGACCA
     1921 CCCTGCGTAA ACTGCTGACG GGTGAGCTGC TGACCCTGGC AAGCCGCCAG CAACTGATTG
     1981 ATTGGATGGA AGCGGATAAA GTGGCGGGTC CGCTGCTGCG TAGCGCGCTG CCGGCTGGCT
     2041 GGTTTATTGC GGATAAAAGC GGTGCGGGCG AACGTGGCAG CCGTGGCATT ATTGCGGCGC
     2101 TGGGCCCGGA TGGTAAACCG AGCCGTATTG TGGTGATTTA TACCACCGGC AGCCAGGCGA
     2161 CGATGGATGA ACGTAACCGT CAGATTGCGG AAATTGGCGC GAGCCTGATT AAACATTGGN
     2221 NNNNNNNNNN NNNNNNNNNN NNNNNNNNNN NNNNNNNNNN NNNNNCGACC CTTGTCCTTT
     2281 TCCGCTGCAT AACCCTGCTT CGGGGTCATT ATAGCGATTT TTTCGGTATA TCCATCCTTT
     2341 TTCGCACGAT ATACAGGATT TTGCCAAAGG GTTCGTGTAG ACTTTCCTTG GTGTATCCAA
     2401 CGGCGTCAGC CGGGCAGGAT AGGTGAAGTA GGCCCACCCG CGAGCGGGTG TTCCTTCTTC
     2461 ACTGTCCCTT ATTCGCACCT GGCGGTGCTC AACGGGAATC CTGCTCTGCG AGGCTGGCCG
     2521 TAGGCCGGCC GATAATCTCA TGACCAAAAT CCCTTAACGT GAGTTTTCGT TCCACTGAGC
     2581 GTCAGACCCC GTAGAAAAGA TCAAAGGATC TTCTTGAGAT CCTTTTTTTC TGCGCGTAAT
     2641 CTGCTGCTTG CAAACAAAAA AACCACCGCT ACCAGCGGTG GTTTGTTTGC CGGATCAAGA
     2701 GCTACCAACT CTTTTTCCGA AGGTAACTGG CTTCAGCAGA GCGCAGATAC CAAATACTGT
     2761 TCTTCTAGTG TAGCCGTAGT TAGGCCACCA CTTCAAGAAC TCTGTAGCAC CGCCTACATA
     2821 CCTCGCTCTG CTAATCCTGT TACCAGTGGC TGCTGCCAGT GGCGATAAGT CGTGTCTTAC
     2881 CGGGTTGGAC TCAAGACGAT AGTTACCGGA TAAGGCGCAG CGGTCGGGCT GAACGGGGGG
     2941 TTCGTGCACA CAGCCCAGCT TGGAGCGAAC GACCTACACC GAACTGAGAT ACCTACAGCG
     3001 TGAGCTATGA GAAAGCGCCA CGCTTCCCGA AGGGAGAAAG GCGGACAGGC ATCCGGTAAG
     3061 CGGCAGGGTC GGAACAGGAG AGCGCACGAG GGAGCTTCCA GGGGGAAACG CCTGGTATCT
     3121 TTATAGTCCT GTCGGGTTTC GCCACCTCTG ACTTGAGCGT CGATTTTTGT GATGCTCGTC
     3181 AGGGGGGCGG AGCCTATGGA AAAACGCCAG CAACGCGGCC GTGAAAGGCA GGCCGGTCCG
     3241 TGGTGGCCAC GGCCTCTAGG CCAGATCCAG CGGCATCTGG GTTAGTCGAG CGCGGGCCGC
     3301 TTCCCATGTC TCACCAGGGC GAGCCTGTTT CGCGATCTCA GCATCTGAAA TCTTCCCGGC
     3361 CTTGCGCTTC GCTGGGGCCT TACCCACCGC CTTGGCGGGC TTCTTCGGTC CAAAACTGAA
     3421 CAACAGATGT GTGACCTTGC GCCCGGTCTT TCGCTGCGCC CACTCCACCT GTAGCGGGCT
     3481 GTGCTCGTTG ATCTGCGTCA CGGCTGGATC AAGCACTCGC AACTTGAAGT CCTTGATCGA
     3541 GGGATACCGG CCTTCCAGTT GAAACCACTT TCGCAGCTGG TCAATTTCTA TTTCGCGCTG
     3601 GCCGATGCTG TCCCATTGCA TGAGCAGCTC GTAAAGCCTG ATCGCGTGGG TGCTGTCCAT
     3661 CTTGGCCACG TCAGCCAAGG CGTATTTGGT GAACTGTTTG GTGAGTTCCG TCAGGTACGG
     3721 CAGCATGTCT TTGGTGAACC TGAGTTCTAC ACGGCCCTCA CCCTCCCGGT AGATGATTGT
     3781 TTGCACCCAG CCGGTAATCA TCACACTCGG TCTTTTCCCC TTGCCATTGG GCTCTTGGGT
     3841 TAACCGGACT TCCCGCCGTT TCAGGCGCAG GGCCGCTTCT TTGAGCTGGT TGTAGGAAGA
     3901 TTCGATAGGG ACACCCGCCA TCGTCGCTAT GTCCTCCGCC GTCACTGAAT ACATCACTTC
     3961 ATCGGTGACA GGCTCGCTCC TCTTCACCTG GCTAATACAG GCCAGAACGA TCCGCTGTTC
     4021 CTGAACACTG AGGCGATACG CGGCCTCGAC CAGGGCATTG CTTTTGTAAA CCATTGGGGG
     4081 TGAGGCCACG TTCGACATTC CTTGTGTATA AGGGGACACT GTATCTGCGT CCCACAATAC
     4141 AACAAATCCG TCCCTTTACA ACAACAAATC CGTCCCTTCT TAACAACAAA TCCGTCCCTT
     4201 AATGGCAACA AATCCGTCCC TTTTTAAACT CTACAGGCCA CGGATTACGT GGCCTGTAGA
     4261 CGTCCTAAAA GGTTTAAAAG GGAAAAGGAA GAAAAGGGTG GAAACGCAAA AAACGCACCA
     4321 CTACGTGGCC CCGTTGGGGC CGCATTTGTG CCCCTGAAGG GGCGGGGGAG GCGTCTGGGC
     4381 AATCCCCGTT TTACCAGTCC CCTATCGCCG CCTGAGAGGG CGCAGGAAGC GAGTAATCAG
     4441 GGTATCGAGG CGGATTCACC CTTGGCGTCC AACCAGCGGC ACCAGCGGCG CCTGAGAGGG
     4501 GCGCGCCACC CTGAGACCCA CCCGCAGGTG TTACATCGCA CCCAAGTCTT CACCCTGAGA
     4561 CGTTCGCGCC CAGCTGTCTA GGGCGGCGGA TTTGTCCTAC TCAGGAGAGC GTTCACCGAC
     4621 AAACAACAGA TAAAACGAAA GGCCCAGTCT TTCGACTGAG CCTTTCGTTT TATTTGATGC
     4681 CT
//
