# Supplementary material for: Bacillus SEVA siblings: A Golden Gate-based toolbox to create personalized integrative vectors for Bacillus subtilis
Source: Sci Rep. 2017 Oct 26;7:14134. doi: 10.1038/s41598-017-14329-5 (PMC5658365; doi:10.1038/s41598-017-14329-5)
Supplement: Supplementary file 2 — Supplementary Information [file 41598_2017_14329_MOESM2_ESM.zip › Radeck2017-Suppl-3/pBSd191R.gbk]

LOCUS       pBSd191R      4102 bp    DNA     circular SYN 01-APR-2017
DEFINITION  Cloning vector pBSd191R, complete sequence.
SOURCE      Cloning vector pBSd191R (unknown)
  ORGANISM  other sequences; artificial sequences; vectors.
REFERENCE   1  (bases 1 to 4102)
  AUTHORS   Radeck, J., Meyer, D., Lautenschlager, N., and Mascher, T.
  TITLE     Bacillus SEVA siblings: A Golden Gate-based toolbox to create personalized 
            integrative vectors for Bacillus subtilis
  JOURNAL   Unpublished
REFERENCE   2  (bases 1 to 4102)
  AUTHORS   Radeck, J., Meyer, D., Lautenschlager, N., and Mascher, T.
  TITLE     Direct Submission
  JOURNAL   Submitted (06-APR-2017) General Microbiology, Institute of Microbiology, 
            Technische Universit�t Dresden, Dresden, Germany
COMMENT     ##Assembly-Data-START
            ##Assembly Method       :: CLC Main Workbench v.7.8.1
            Sequencing Technology :: Sanger dideoxy sequencing
            ##Assembly-Data-END##
FEATURES             Location/Qualifiers
     primer_bind     9..32
                     /note="F24"
     CDS             217..894
                     /label="mRFP1"
     gene            217..894
                     /label="mRFP1"
     mutation        609
                     /label="was BtgZI"
     primer_bind     complement(1016..1039)
                     /note="R24"
     primer_bind     1034..1052
                     /label="TM4154"
     terminator      1046..1148
                     /note="T0"
     primer_bind     1104..1120
                     /label="TM3682"
     primer_bind     complement(1104..1120)
                     /label="TM3681"
     misc_feature    1171..1223
                     /feature_type="Insertion"
                     /label="MIIs F2 (ctca)"
     misc_feature    1220..1223
                     /label="SwaI half"
     primer_bind     complement(1305..1324)
                     /label="TM3783"
     CDS             1362..2222
                     /gene="bla"
                     /codon_start=1
                     /transl_table=11
                     /product="beta-lactamase"
                     /protein_id="AFV59765.1"
                     /db_xref="GI:410073663"
                     /translation="XXXXXXXXXXXXXXXXXXXXXXXXXXXXXXXXXXXXXXXXXXXX
                     XXXXXXXXXXXXXXXXXXXXXXXXXXXXXXXXXXXXXXXXXXXXXXXXXXXXXXXXXX
                     XXXXXXXXXXXXXXXXXXXXXXXXXXXXXXXXXXXXXXXXXXXXXXXXXXXXXXXXXX
                     XXXXXXXXXXXXXXXXXXXXXXXXXXXXXXXXXXXXXXXXXXXXXXXXXXXXXXXXXX
                     XXXXXXXXXXXXXXXXXXXXXXXXXXXXXXXXXXXXXXXXXXXXXXXXXXXXXXXXXX
                     XXXXXXXXXX"
     misc_feature    1368..2219
                     /gene="bla"
                     /note="beta-lactamase TEM; Provisional; Region: PRK15442"
                     /db_xref="CDD:185339"
     misc_feature    2287..2522
                     /note="oriT"
     primer_bind     2293..2310
                     /label="TM3684"
     primer_bind     complement(2500..2517)
                     /label="TM3683"
     rep_origin      complement(<2525..3202)
                     /vntifkey="33"
                     /label="ColE1"
     misc_feature    complement(<2525..>3925)
                     /vntifkey="21"
                     /label="ColE + rop fragment pBR322"
                     /note="entspricht dem E.coli GG ColE1 + rop fragment"
     modified_base   complement(3550..3551)
                     /label="BsmBI/BsaI"
     CDS             complement(3571..3762)
                     /vntifkey="4"
                     /label="rop"
     mutation        3763..3764
                     /label="T lost in between"
     mutation        3784..3785
                     /label="A lost in between"
     primer_bind     3841..3861
                     /label="TM5128"
     misc_feature    3922..3925
                     /label="AscI overh"
     misc_feature    complement(3926..3984)
                     /feature_type="Insertion"
                     /label="MIIs B1 (accc)"
     terminator      3997..4101
                     /note="T1"
     primer_bind     complement(4000..4017)
                     /label="TM3685"
     primer_bind     4000..4017
                     /label="TM3680"
ORIGIN
        1 TTAATTAAAG CGGATAACAA TTTCACACAG GAGGCCGCCT AGGCCGCGGC CGCGCGAATT
       61 CGAGCTCGGT ACCTTGTCGG ATAAAGCTGT GTTATATTAT GTCTTGGTGT TAAATACACA
      121 CGCTTAACGA TTTATGCAGA GGGTGCTGCA GGCGGCAGTT CTGTACAAAA ATGACCTAAG
      181 CGGAGGAAAA AAACCATTAT ATTAGGAGGA AATAACATGG CCTCTTCAGA GGATGTTATT
      241 AAAGAATTTA TGCGGTTTAA GGTGAGGATG GAAGGCTCGG TGAACGGACA TGAGTTCGAA
      301 ATTGAGGGAG AAGGTGAAGG CCGCCCTTAT GAAGGTACTC AGACAGCGAA ATTGAAAGTC
      361 ACGAAAGGCG GACCGCTGCC GTTTGCTTGG GACATTCTCT CACCTCAATT TCAATATGGC
      421 TCAAAAGCCT ACGTAAAACA CCCGGCTGAC ATCCCTGATT ACTTAAAGCT ATCCTTCCCG
      481 GAGGGCTTTA AATGGGAACG AGTTATGAAT TTTGAGGACG GCGGCGTCGT TACTGTCACA
      541 CAGGATTCTT CCCTTCAGGA TGGCGAATTT ATTTACAAAG TAAAACTTCG TGGAACTAAC
      601 TTCCCAAGTG ATGGTCCCGT GATGCAAAAA AAAACAATGG GATGGGAAGC ATCTACGGAA
      661 CGTATGTATC CGGAGGATGG AGCCTTAAAG GGTGAAATCA AAATGCGCCT GAAACTTAAA
      721 GATGGCGGAC ACTATGACGC GGAAGTTAAA ACAACATATA TGGCTAAAAA ACCAGTCCAA
      781 CTGCCGGGAG CATATAAGAC GGATATAAAG TTGGACATTA CCAGCCATAA TGAAGATTAC
      841 ACGATTGTGG AACAGTATGA GAGAGCAGAG GGCAGACATA GCACAGGCGC GTAAGAATTA
      901 ATGAAAAATA AGCGGCAGCC TGCTTTTCCA TGCGGGCTGC CGCTTATCGG GTTATTGCGG
      961 CCGCGTTTAT AATGAAGTCT AGAGTCGACC TGCAGGCATG CAAGCTTGCG GCCGCGTCGT
     1021 GACTGGGAAA ACCCTGGCGA CTAGTCTTGG ACTCCTGTTG ATAGATCCAG TAATGACCTC
     1081 AGAACTCCAT CTGGATTTGT TCAGAACGCT CGGTTGCCGC CGGGCGTTTT TTATTGGTGA
     1141 GAATCCAGGG GTCCCCAATA ATTACGATTT GCGATGAATG GTCTCACTCA GAAGACTTCT
     1201 CACCTGCTCG TCTCACTCAA TTTAAATTAG TAGCCCGCCT AATGAGCGGG CTTTTTTTTA
     1261 ATTCCCCTAT TTGTTTATTT TTCTAAATAC ATTCAAATAT GTATCCGCTC ATGAGACAAT
     1321 AACCCTGATA AATGCTTCAA TAATATTGAA AAAGGAAGAG TATGAGCATT CAGCATTTTC
     1381 GTGTGGCGCT GATTCCGTTT TTTGCGGCGT TTTGCCTGCC GGTGTTTGCG CATCCGGAAA
     1441 CCCTGGTGAA AGTGAAAGAT GCGGAAGATC AACTGGGTGC GCGCGTGGGC TATATTGAAC
     1501 TGGATCTGAA CAGCGGCAAA ATTCTGGAAT CTTTTCGTCC GGAAGAACGT TTTCCGATGA
     1561 TGAGCACCTT TAAAGTGCTG CTGTGCGGTG CGGTTCTGAG CCGTGTGGAT GCGGGCCAGG
     1621 AACAACTGGG CCGTCGTATT CATTATAGCC AGAACGATCT GGTGGAATAT AGCCCGGTGA
     1681 CCGAAAAACA TCTGACCGAT GGCATGACCG TGCGTGAACT GTGCAGCGCG GCGATTACCA
     1741 TGAGCGATAA CACCGCGGCG AACCTGCTGC TGACGACCAT TGGCGGTCCG AAAGAACTGA
     1801 CCGCGTTTCT GCATAACATG GGCGATCATG TGACCCGTCT GGATCGTTGG GAACCGGAAC
     1861 TGAACGAAGC GATTCCGAAC GATGAACGTG ATACCACCAT GCCGGCAGCA ATGGCGACCA
     1921 CCCTGCGTAA ACTGCTGACG GGTGAGCTGC TGACCCTGGC AAGCCGCCAG CAACTGATTG
     1981 ATTGGATGGA AGCGGATAAA GTGGCGGGTC CGCTGCTGCG TAGCGCGCTG CCGGCTGGCT
     2041 GGTTTATTGC GGATAAAAGC GGTGCGGGCG AACGTGGCAG CCGTGGCATT ATTGCGGCGC
     2101 TGGGCCCGGA TGGTAAACCG AGCCGTATTG TGGTGATTTA TACCACCGGC AGCCAGGCGA
     2161 CGATGGATGA ACGTAACCGT CAGATTGCGG AAATTGGCGC GAGCCTGATT AAACATTGGN
     2221 NNNNNNNNNN NNNNNNNNNN NNNNNNNNNN NNNNNNNNNN NNNNNCGACC CTTGTCCTTT
     2281 TCCGCTGCAT AACCCTGCTT CGGGGTCATT ATAGCGATTT TTTCGGTATA TCCATCCTTT
     2341 TTCGCACGAT ATACAGGATT TTGCCAAAGG GTTCGTGTAG ACTTTCCTTG GTGTATCCAA
     2401 CGGCGTCAGC CGGGCAGGAT AGGTGAAGTA GGCCCACCCG CGAGCGGGTG TTCCTTCTTC
     2461 ACTGTCCCTT ATTCGCACCT GGCGGTGCTC AACGGGAATC CTGCTCTGCG AGGCTGGCCG
     2521 TAGGCCGGCC CGTAGAAAAG ATCAAAGGAT CTTCTTGAGA TCCTTTTTTT CTGCGCGTAA
     2581 TCTGCTGCTT GCAAACAAAA AAACCACCGC TACCAGCGGT GGTTTGTTTG CCGGATCAAG
     2641 AGCTACCAAC TCTTTTTCCG AAGGTAACTG GCTTCAGCAG AGCGCAGATA CCAAATACTG
     2701 TCCTTCTAGT GTAGCCGTAG TTAGGCCACC ACTTCAAGAA CTCTGTAGCA CCGCCTACAT
     2761 ACCTCGCTCT GCTAATCCTG TTACCAGTGG CTGCTGCCAG TGGCGATAAG TCGTGTCTTA
     2821 CCGGGTTGGA CTCAAGACGA TAGTTACCGG ATAAGGCGCA GCGGTCGGGC TGAACGGGGG
     2881 GTTCGTGCAC ACAGCCCAGC TTGGAGCGAA CGACCTACAC CGAACTGAGA TACCTACAGC
     2941 GTGAGCTATG AGAAAGCGCC ACGCTTCCCG AAGGGAGAAA GGCGGACAGG TATCCGGTAA
     3001 GCGGCAGGGT CGGAACAGGA GAGCGCACGA GGGAGCTTCC AGGGGGAAAC GCCTGGTATC
     3061 TTTATAGTCC TGTCGGGTTT CGCCACCTCT GACTTGAGCG TCGATTTTTG TGATGCTCGT
     3121 CAGGGGGGCG GAGCCTATGG AAAAACGCCA GCAACGCGGC CTTTTTACGG TTCCTGGCCT
     3181 TTTGCTGGCC TTTTGCTCAC ATGTTCTTTC CTGCGTTATC CCCTGATTCT GTGGATAACC
     3241 GTATTACCGC CTTTGAGTGA GCTGATACCG CTCGCCGCAG CCGAACGACC GAGCGCAGCG
     3301 AGTCAGTGAG CGAGGAAGCG GAAGAGCGCC TGATGCGGTA TTTTCTCCTT ACGCATCTGT
     3361 GCGGTATTTC ACACCGCATA TGGTGCACTC TCAGTACAAT CTGCTCTGAT GCCGCATAGT
     3421 TAAGCCAGTA TACACTCCGC TATCGCTACG TGACTGGGTC ATGGCTGCGC CCCGACACCC
     3481 GCCAACACCC GCTGACGCGC CCTGACGGGC TTGTCTGCTC CCGGCATCCG CTTACAGACA
     3541 AGCTGTGACG CTCTCCGGGA GCTGCATGTG TCAGAGGTTT TCACCGTCAT CACCGAAACG
     3601 CGCGAGGCAG CTGCGGTAAA GCTCATCAGC GTGGTCGTGA AGCGATTCAC AGATGTCTGC
     3661 CTGTTCATCC GCGTCCAGCT CGTTGAGTTT CTCCAGAAGC GTTAATGTCT GGCTTCTGAT
     3721 AAAGCGGGCC ATGTTAAGGG CGGTTTTTTC CTGTTTGGTC ACTGATGCCT CCGTGTAAGG
     3781 GGGATTTCTG TTCATGGGGG TAATGATACC GATGAAACGA GAGAGGATGC TCACGATACG
     3841 GGTTACTGAT GATGAACATG CCCGGTTACT GGAACGTTGT GAGGGTAAAC AACTGGCGGT
     3901 ATGGATGCGG CGGGATATTG GCGCGCCACC CTGAGACCCA CCCGCAGGTG TTACATCGCA
     3961 CCCAAGTCTT CACCCTGAGA CGTTCGCGCC CAGCTGTCTA GGGCGGCGGA TTTGTCCTAC
     4021 TCAGGAGAGC GTTCACCGAC AAACAACAGA TAAAACGAAA GGCCCAGTCT TTCGACTGAG
     4081 CCTTTCGTTT TATTTGATGC CT
//
